Addgene plasmid #22959: pEGFP-C1-mApg5(K130R)
Depositing lab: Noboru Mizushima. Depositing organization: Institute of Science Tokyo. Publication: Dissection of autophagosome formation using Apg5-deficient mouse embryonic stem cells. Mizushima N, Yamamoto A, Hatano M, Kobayashi Y, Kabeya Y, Suzuki K, Tokuhisa T, Ohsumi Y, Yoshimori T. J Cell Biol. 2001 Feb 19. 152(4):657-68. 10.1083/jcb.152.4.657 PubMed 11266458.
Backbone
  Vector backbone: pEGFP-C1
  Backbone manufacturer: Clontech
  Backbone size w/o insert (bp): 4700
  Vector type: Mammalian Expression
  Selectable markers: Neomycin (select with G418)
Growth in bacteria
  Bacterial resistance: Kanamycin, 50 μg/mL
  Growth temperature: 37°C
  Growth strain: DH5alpha
  Copy number: High Copy
Gene/Insert
  Gene/Insert name: autophagy related genes 5 (alt names: Atg5; Apg5)
  Species: M. musculus (mouse)
  Insert size (bp): 830
  Mutation: 130 Lysine to Arginine
  GenBank ID: AB048349
  Entrez Gene: Atg5 (a.k.a. 2010107M05Rik, 3110067M24Rik, Apg5l, Atg5l, Paddy)
  Tag / fusion protein: EGFP (N terminal on backbone)
  Cloning method: Restriction Enzyme; 5′ cloning site BglII (destroyed during cloning); 3′ cloning site SalI (destroyed during cloning)
  Sequencing primers: 5′ EGFP-C
Terms and licenses: Academic/Nonprofit Terms; Industry Terms: Not Available to Industry
How to cite: pEGFP-C1-mApg5(K130R) was a gift from Noboru Mizushima (Addgene plasmid # 22959 ; http://n2t.net/addgene:22959 ; RRID:Addgene_22959)
