[The description below was written by a language model from this plasmid's Addgene catalogue record.]
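Description:
pEGFP-C1-mApg5(K130R) is a mammalian expression plasmid built on the Clontech pEGFP-C1 backbone (about 4.7 kb without insert). It carries a mouse Atg5 (Apg5) coding sequence of roughly 830 bp fused in frame to the C-terminus of EGFP, so the fluorescent tag sits at the N-terminus of the expressed protein. The insert was placed between the BglII and SalI sites of the multiple cloning site, and both sites were destroyed during cloning. The plasmid is maintained at high copy in E. coli under kanamycin selection, and the same backbone provides a neomycin resistance marker that allows G418 selection of stably transfected mammalian cells. The record does not list the promoter or origins. The standard pEGFP-C1 vector drives the fusion from the CMV immediate-early promoter, but no feature table is provided here to confirm the individual elements.

The defining feature of the insert is the substitution of lysine 130 with arginine. In wild-type Atg5 this lysine is generally known as the acceptor residue for covalent conjugation of the ubiquitin-like protein Atg12, so the K130R mutant is expected to be conjugation-defective. That makes this construct a useful counterpart to a wild-type GFP-Atg5 fusion. The associated work dissected autophagosome formation in Apg5-deficient mouse embryonic stem cells. This is consistent with using the plasmid to express the tagged mutant in cells, visualise its localisation by fluorescence microscopy, and test how far Atg12–Atg5 conjugation is needed for membrane targeting and the progression of autophagosome biogenesis.
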