>Addgene plasmid #22959 | pEGFP-C1-mApg5(K130R) | addgene partial sequence | sequence record 30750 | 22959 with EGFP-C
GGCATGGACGAGCTGTACAAGTCCGGACTCAGATCCCCCGGGATGACAGATGACAAAGATGTGCTTCGAG
ATGTGTGGTTTGGACGAATTCCAACTTGCTTTACTCTCTATCAGGATGAGATAACTGAAAGAGAAGCAGA
ACCATACTATTTGCTTTTGCCAAGAGTCAGCTATTTGACGTTGGTAACTGACAAAGTGAAAAAGCACTTT
CAGAAGGTTATGAGACAAGAAGATGTTAGTGAGATATGGTTTGAATATGAAGGCACACCCCTGAAATGGC
ATTATCCAATTGGTTTACTATTTGATCTTCTTGCATCAAGTTCAGCTCTTCCTTGGAACATCACAGTACA
TTTCAAGAGTTTTCCAGAAAAGGACCTTCTACACTGTCCATCCAAGGATGCGGTTGAGGCTCACTTTATG
TCGTGTATGAGAGAAGCTGATGCTTTAAAGCATAAAAGTCAAGTGATCAACGAAATGCAGAAAAAAGACC
ACAAGCAGCTCTGGATGGGACTGCAGAATGACAGATTTGACCAGTTTTGGGCCATCAACCGGAAACTCAT
GGAATATCCTCCAGAAGAAAATGGATTTCGTTATATCCCCTTTAGAATATATCAGACCACGACGGAGCGG
CCTTTCATCCAGAAGCTGTTCCGGCCTGTGGCCGCAGATGGACAGCTGCACACACTTGGAGATCTCCTCA
GAGAAGTCTGTCCTTCCGCAGTCGCCCCTGAAGATGGAGAGAAGAGGAGCCAGGTGATGATTCACGGGAT
AGAGCCAATGCTGGAAACCCCTCTGCAGTGGCTGAGCGAGCATCTGAGCTACCCAGATAACTTTCTTCAT
ATTAGCATTGTCCCCCAGCCAACAGATTGACCCGGGATCCACCGGATCTAGATAACTGATCATAATCAGC
CATACCACATTT
